Addgene plasmid #136728: pISH-Olfr1324
Purpose: Template to synthesize riboprobes for in situ hybridization (ISH) for Olfr1324
Depositing lab: Peter Mombaerts. Depositing organization: Max Planck Research Unit for Neurogenetics. Publication: The Zonal Organization of Odorant Receptor Gene Choice in the Main Olfactory Epithelium of the Mouse. Zapiec B, Mombaerts P. Cell Rep. 2020 Mar 24;30(12):4220-4234.e5. doi: 10.1016/j.celrep.2020.02.110. PubMed 32209480.
Backbone
  Vector backbone: pGEM-T-Easy
  Vector type: in situ probe
Growth in bacteria
  Bacterial resistance: Ampicillin, 100 μg/mL
  Growth temperature: 37°C
  Growth strain: DH5alpha
  Copy number: High Copy
Gene/Insert
  Gene/Insert name: Olfr1324
  Species: M. musculus (mouse)
  Mutation: ISH Probe insert
  Entrez Gene: Olfr1324 (a.k.a. MOR128-2)
  Cloning method: Unknown
Terms and licenses: Academic/Nonprofit Terms; Industry Terms: Not Available to Industry
Depositor comments: ISH probe for mouse gene: Olfr1324 aka MOR128-2
How to cite: pISH-Olfr1324 was a gift from Peter Mombaerts (Addgene plasmid # 136728 ; http://n2t.net/addgene:136728 ; RRID:Addgene_136728)
