[The description below was written by a language model from this plasmid's Addgene catalogue record and pLannotate feature annotations shown in this document.]
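Description:
pISH-Olfr1324 is a small (about 3.6 kb) bacterial plasmid built on the pGEM-T-Easy cloning backbone and intended as a template for in vitro transcription of riboprobes, not for expression in cells. It is maintained in E. coli through a high-copy ColE1/pUC-type origin and selected with ampicillin via the β-lactamase (AmpR) gene and its own promoter. The backbone also carries an f1 phage origin, which allows single-stranded DNA production. Remnants of the lac region are present as well (CAP site, lac promoter and operator, and a lacZα fragment); in this vector family they support blue/white screening of inserts.

The payload is a fragment of the mouse odorant receptor gene Olfr1324 (also known as MOR128-2), described in the record simply as an in situ hybridization probe insert. The exact portion of the gene and the cloning method are not stated. In the automated annotation the insert appears as a roughly 540 bp fragment matched to a rat olfactory receptor homologue, which most likely reflects sequence similarity among odorant receptor genes and not the true identity of the insert. A short adjacent hit to a hornet peptide is probably a spurious match. The insert lies between opposing SP6 and T7 phage promoters, so either strand can be transcribed from linearized template. The receptor-like reading frame is annotated on the same strand as the T7 promoter, suggesting that T7 would give sense and SP6 antisense RNA, although the record does not specify this. The probes are used to detect Olfr1324-expressing sensory neurons, in the context of mapping zonal odorant receptor expression in the mouse main olfactory epithelium.
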