Features (pLannotate 1.2.2; 14 found; start..end, strand, type, name):
    416..508     +  CDS            lacI (fragment): lac repressor; lacI; The lac repressor binds to the lac operator to inhibit transcription in E. coli. This inhibition can be relieved by adding lactose or isopropyl-β-D-thiogalactopyranoside (IPTG).
    521..542     +  protein_bind   CAP binding site: CAP binding activates transcription in the presence of cAMP. E. coli catabolite activator protein
    557..587     +  promoter       lac promoter: promoter for the E. coli lac operon
    595..611     +  protein_bind   lac operator: The lac repressor binds to the lac operator to inhibit transcription in E. coli. This inhibition can be relieved by adding lactose or isopropyl-β-D-thiogalactopyranoside (IPTG). lac repressor encoded by lacI
    653..671     +  promoter       SP6 promoter: promoter for bacteriophage SP6 RNA polymerase
    683..745     +  CDS            VESPI_VESMG (fragment): Experimental evidence at protein level: Swiss-Prot protein existence level 1. Shows contractile activity on isolated ileum smooth muscle. From Vespa magnifica (Hornet).
    757..1293    -  CDS            Olfr1 (fragment): OLF1_RAT - Also known as Olr1469 From Rattus norvegicus (Rat).
   1355..1373    -  promoter       T7 promoter: promoter for bacteriophage T7 RNA polymerase
   1376..1533    +  CDS            lacZα (fragment): LacZα fragment of β-galactosidase; lacZ fragment
   1537..1965    +  rep_origin     f1 ori (sequence partly withheld): f1 bacteriophage origin of replication; arrow indicates direction of (+) strand synthesis
   1993..2043    -  misc_feature   bom (fragment): basis of mobility region from pBR322
   2070..2174    +  promoter       AmpR promoter: bla
   2175..3035    +  CDS            AmpR: β-lactamase; bla; confers resistance to ampicillin, carbenicillin, and related antibiotics
   3206..233     +  rep_origin     ori (across the origin): high-copy-number ColE1/pMB1/pBR322/pUC origin of replication
>Addgene plasmid #136728 | pISH-Olfr1324 | addgene full sequence | sequence record 273326 | Addgene NGS Result
CGACCTACACCGAACTGAGATACCTACAGCGTGAGCTATGAGAAAGCGCCACGCTTCCCGAAGGGAGAAA
GGCGGACAGGTATCCGGTAAGCGGCAGGGTCGGAACAGGAGAGCGCACGAGGGAGCTTCCAGGGGGAAAC
GCCTGGTATCTTTATAGTCCTGTCGGGTTTCGCCACCTCTGACTTGAGCGTCGATTTTTGTGATGCTCGT
CAGGGGGGCGGAGCCTATGGAAAAACGCCAGCAACGCGGCCTTTTTACGGTTCCTGGCCTTTTGCTGGCC
TTTTGCTCACATGTTCTTTCCTGCGTTATCCCCTGATTCTGTGGATAACCGTATTACCGCCTTTGAGTGA
GCTGATACCGCTCGCCGCAGCCGAACGACCGAGCGCAGCGAGTCAGTGAGCGAGGAAGCGGAAGAGCGCC
CAATACGCAAACCGCCTCTCCCCGCGCGTTGGCCGATTCATTAATGCAGCTGGCACGACAGGTTTCCCGA
CTGGAAAGCGGGCAGTGAGCGCAACGCAATTAATGTGAGTTAGCTCACTCATTAGGCACCCCAGGCTTTA
CACTTTATGCTTCCGGCTCGTATGTTGTGTGGAATTGTGAGCGGATAACAATTTCACACAGGAAACAGCT
ATGACCATGATTACGCCAAGCTATTTAGGTGACACTATAGAATACTCAAGCTATGCATCCAACGCGTTGG
GAGCTCTCCCATATGGTCGACCTGCAGGCGGCCGCGAATTCACTAGTGATTTAGCTGGAAGCTGGGAGAA
AGTAGACACCAACAATAGACCCATAGAAGAGAGACACTGCTGAGAGGTGGGACCCACATGTAGAAAATGT
CTTCCACTTTCCTTTTACTGATGGAACATTAAGCACAGCAGTGCCAATAAGTGCATAGGAGACAAGAATA
AAAACAAAGGGGACGAAGATAACTGTTCCCCCAACAATGAGGATGAGCAAATTGTTGATTTGAGTGTCTG
AACAAGCAAGCCTTAACACGGGTTCCAGATCACAGAAGAAGTGTGGGATTACTCTCTGATCACAGAAAGG
CAAGCGACTCAGCAGGCTGAGATGCAGTACTGAGACTAGATTAGAGATAACCCATGGAACCACAACCAAC
AGGGCACAGCGCTTGGGATTTAACAGTGCAGCATAGTGTAATGGGTGACAGATGGCAATATATCGGTCAT
ATGCCATGGCTGCCAAAAGGAAATTGTCCAAGTCCACCAGGAACATGAAAAAATACATTTGTGTAAAGCA
TCCTACAAAGGAGATGGTTGGATTCTGGCTTTGAAAATCGAATTCCCGCGGCCGCCATGGCGGCCGGGAG
CATGCGACGTCGGGCCCAATTCGCCCTATAGTGAGTCGTATTACAATTCACTGGCCGTCGTTTTACAACG
TCGTGACTGGGAAAACCCTGGCGTTACCCAACTTAATCGCCTTGCAGCACATCCCCCTTTCGCCAGCTGG
CGTAATAGCGAAGAGGCCCGCACCGATCGCCCTTCCCAACAGTTGCGCAGCCTGAATGGCGAATGG
[124 nt withheld, positions 1537-1660]
C
[91 nt withheld, positions 1662-1752]
A
[49 nt withheld, positions 1754-1802]
CCTTTGACGTTGGAGTCCACGTTCTTT
[37 nt withheld, positions 1830-1866]
ACCCTATCTCGGTCTATTCTTTTGATTTATAAGGGATTTTGCCGATTTCGGCCTATTGGTTAAAAAATGA
GCTGATTTAACAAAAATTTAACGCGAATTTTAACAAAATATTAACGCTTACAATTTCCTGATGCGGTATT
TTCTCCTTACGCATCTGTGCGGTATTTCACACCGCATCAGGTGGCACTTTTCGGGGAAATGTGCGCGGAA
CCCCTATTTGTTTATTTTTCTAAATACATTCAAATATGTATCCGCTCATGAGACAATAACCCTGATAAAT
GCTTCAATAATATTGAAAAAGGAAGAGTATGAGTATTCAACATTTCCGTGTCGCCCTTATTCCCTTTTTT
GCGGCATTTTGCCTTCCTGTTTTTGCTCACCCAGAAACGCTGGTGAAAGTAAAAGATGCTGAAGATCAGT
TGGGTGCACGAGTGGGTTACATCGAACTGGATCTCAACAGCGGTAAGATCCTTGAGAGTTTTCGCCCCGA
AGAACGTTTTCCAATGATGAGCACTTTTAAAGTTCTGCTATGTGGCGCGGTATTATCCCGTATTGACGCC
GGGCAAGAGCAACTCGGTCGCCGCATACACTATTCTCAGAATGACTTGGTTGAGTACTCACCAGTCACAG
AAAAGCATCTTACGGATGGCATGACAGTAAGAGAATTATGCAGTGCTGCCATAACCATGAGTGATAACAC
TGCGGCCAACTTACTTCTGACAACGATCGGAGGACCGAAGGAGCTAACCGCTTTTTTGCACAACATGGGG
GATCATGTAACTCGCCTTGATCGTTGGGAACCGGAGCTGAATGAAGCCATACCAAACGACGAGCGTGACA
CCACGATGCCTGTAGCAATGGCAACAACGTTGCGCAAACTATTAACTGGCGAACTACTTACTCTAGCTTC
CCGGCAACAATTAATAGACTGGATGGAGGCGGATAAAGTTGCAGGACCACTTCTGCGCTCGGCCCTTCCG
GCTGGCTGGTTTATTGCTGATAAATCTGGAGCCGGTGAGCGTGGGTCTCGCGGTATCATTGCAGCACTGG
GGCCAGATGGTAAGCCCTCCCGTATCGTAGTTATCTACACGACGGGGAGTCAGGCAACTATGGATGAACG
AAATAGACAGATCGCTGAGATAGGTGCCTCACTGATTAAGCATTGGTAACTGTCAGACCAAGTTTACTCA
TATATACTTTAGATTGATTTAAAACTTCATTTTTAATTTAAAAGGATCTAGGTGAAGATCCTTTTTGATA
ATCTCATGACCAAAATCCCTTAACGTGAGTTTTCGTTCCACTGAGCGTCAGACCCCGTAGAAAAGATCAA
AGGATCTTCTTGAGATCCTTTTTTTCTGCGCGTAATCTGCTGCTTGCAAACAAAAAAACCACCGCTACCA
GCGGTGGTTTGTTTGCCGGATCAAGAGCTACCAACTCTTTTTCCGAAGGTAACTGGCTTCAGCAGAGCGC
AGATACCAAATACTGTTCTTCTAGTGTAGCCGTAGTTAGGCCACCACTTCAAGAACTCTGTAGCACCGCC
TACATACCTCGCTCTGCTAATCCTGTTACCAGTGGCTGCTGCCAGTGGCGATAAGTCGTGTCTTACCGGG
TTGGACTCAAGACGATAGTTACCGGATAAGGCGCAGCGGTCGGGCTGAACGGGGGGTTCGTGCACACAGC
CCAGCTTGGAGCGAA
